Addgene plasmid #246570: pX459-Insr gRNA
Purpose: CRISPR vector co-expressing Cas9 and a mouse Insr gRNA
Depositing lab: Mario Vallon. Depositing organization: Julius-Maximilians-Universitaet Wuerzburg. Publication: WNT7A/B assemble a GPR124-RECK-LRP5/6 co-receptor complex to activate beta-catenin signaling in brain endothelial cells. Heiden R, Hannig L, Kuo CJ, Ergun S, Braunger BM, Vallon M. J Biol Chem. 2025 Sep 4:110682. doi: 10.1016/j.jbc.2025.110682. PubMed 40914247.
Backbone
  Vector backbone: pX459
  Vector type: CRISPR
  Selectable markers: Puromycin
Growth in bacteria
  Bacterial resistance: Ampicillin, 100 μg/mL
  Growth temperature: 37°C
  Growth strain: DH5alpha
  Copy number: High Copy
Gene/Insert
  Gene/Insert name: Insr gRNA
  gRNA/shRNA sequence: TGCATCCCCGAGTGCCCGTC
  Species: M. musculus (mouse)
  Insert size (bp): 20
  Entrez Gene: Insr (a.k.a. 4932439J01Rik, CD220, D630014A15Rik, IR, IR-A, IR-B)
  Promoter: U6
  Cloning method: Restriction Enzyme; 5′ cloning site Unspecified (unknown if destroyed)
Resource information
  A portion of this plasmid was derived from a plasmid made by: Synthetic oligo
Terms and licenses: Academic/Nonprofit Terms; Industry Terms: Not Available to Industry
Depositor comments: CBh-SpCas9-T2A-Puro cassette on backbone
How to cite: pX459-Insr gRNA was a gift from Mario Vallon (Addgene plasmid # 246570 ; http://n2t.net/addgene:246570 ; RRID:Addgene_246570)
