[The description below was written by a language model from this plasmid's Addgene catalogue record and pLannotate feature annotations shown in this document.]
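Description:
pX459-Insr gRNA is an all-in-one mammalian CRISPR/Cas9 expression plasmid built on the pX459 backbone and carrying a 20-nt guide directed against the mouse insulin receptor gene (Insr). It is propagated in E. coli as a high-copy plasmid through a ColE1/pUC-type origin with ampicillin selection (AmpR under its own bla promoter). An f1 phage origin is also present. The annotation additionally picks up a single AAV2 inverted terminal repeat downstream of the polyadenylation signal and small bom and rop fragments, which appear to be backbone remnants rather than functional units. With only one ITR annotated, the record does not indicate an AAV packaging vector.

The payload consists of two expression units. A human U6 RNA polymerase III promoter drives the guide RNA, with the Insr spacer (derived from synthetic oligos) lying between the promoter and the Streptococcus pyogenes gRNA scaffold. A second partial scaffold fragment is annotated just downstream. The second unit is the CBh-SpCas9-T2A-Puro cassette noted by the depositor. It uses a hybrid promoter made of the CMV enhancer, chicken β-actin promoter segments and a hybrid CBA/MVM intron to drive full-length SpCas9 (annotated as adjoining N- and C-terminal portions) fused to a nucleoplasmin nuclear localization signal. This is followed by puromycin N-acetyltransferase and a bGH poly(A) signal. The T2A peptide allows Cas9 and the puromycin marker to be produced as separate proteins from one transcript, so transfected cells expressing the nuclease can be enriched by puromycin selection.

The construct is intended for Cas9-mediated targeting of Insr in mouse cells, typically for gene disruption, although the record does not state the specific application.
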