Features (pLannotate 1.2.2; 21 found; start..end, strand, type, name):
      1..241     +  promoter       U6 promoter: RNA polymerase III promoter for human U6 snRNA
    271..346     +  misc_RNA       gRNA scaffold: guide RNA scaffold for the Streptococcus pyogenes CRISPR/Cas9 system
    353..396     +  misc_RNA       gRNA scaffold (fragment): guide RNA scaffold for the Streptococcus pyogenes CRISPR/Cas9 system
    443..728     +  enhancer       CMV enhancer: human cytomegalovirus immediate early enhancer; contains an 18-bp deletion relative to the standard CMV enhancer
    730..851     +  promoter       chicken β-actin promoter (fragment): contains a 21-bp deletion relative to the standard chicken β-actin promoter
    897..919     +  promoter       chicken β-actin promoter (fragment): No description available
    957..980     +  promoter       chicken β-actin promoter (fragment): contains a 21-bp deletion relative to the standard chicken β-actin promoter
   1010..1237    +  intron         hybrid intron: hybrid between chicken β-actin (CBA) and minute virus of mice (MMV) introns (Gray et al., 2011)
   1375..2976    +  CDS            Cas9(N): N-terminal portion of Streptococcus pyogenes Cas9 (Zetsche et al., 2015)
   2977..5475    +  CDS            Cas9(C): C-terminal portion of Streptococcus pyogenes Cas9 (Zetsche et al., 2015)
   5476..5523    +  CDS            nucleoplasmin NLS: bipartite nuclear localization signal from nucleoplasmin
   5593..6192    +  CDS            PuroR (fragment): puromycin N-acetyltransferase; pac from Streptomyces; confers resistance to puromycin
   6226..6337    +  polyA_signal   bGH poly(A) signal: bovine growth hormone polyadenylation signal
   6442..6582    +  repeat_region  AAV2 ITR: inverted terminal repeat of adeno-associated virus serotype 2 inverted
   6587..6638    -  misc_feature   bom (fragment): basis of mobility region from pBR322
   6657..7112    +  rep_origin     f1 ori (sequence partly withheld): f1 bacteriophage origin of replication; arrow indicates direction of (+) strand synthesis
   7113..7162    -  misc_feature   bom (fragment): basis of mobility region from pBR322
   7264..7299    -  CDS            rop (fragment): Rop protein, which maintains plasmids at low copy number; rop
   7394..7498    +  promoter       AmpR promoter: bla
   7499..8359    +  CDS            AmpR: β-lactamase; bla; confers resistance to ampicillin, carbenicillin, and related antibiotics
   8530..9118    +  rep_origin     ori: high-copy-number ColE1/pMB1/pBR322/pUC origin of replication
>Addgene plasmid #246570 | pX459-Insr gRNA | addgene full sequence | sequence record 494479 | Addgene NGS Result
GAGGGCCTATTTCCCATGATTCCTTCATATTTGCATATACGATACAAGGCTGTTAGAGAGATAATTGGAA
TTAATTTGACTGTAAACACAAAGATATTAGTACAAAATACGTGACGTAGAAAGTAATAATTTCTTGGGTA
GTTTGCAGTTTTAAAATTATGTTTTAAAATGGACTATCATATGCTTACCGTAACTTGAAAGTATTTCGAT
TTCTTGGCTTTATATATCTTGTGGAAAGGACGAAACACCGTGCATCCCCGAGTGCCCGTCGTTTTAGAGC
TAGAAATAGCAAGTTAAAATAAGGCTAGTCCGTTATCAACTTGAAAAAGTGGCACCGAGTCGGTGCTTTT
TTGTTTTAGAGCTAGAAATAGCAAGTTAAAATAAGGCTAGTCCGTTTTTAGCGCGTGCGCCAATTCTGCA
GACAAATGGCTCTAGAGGTACCCGTTACATAACTTACGGTAAATGGCCCGCCTGGCTGACCGCCCAACGA
CCCCCGCCCATTGACGTCAATAGTAACGCCAATAGGGACTTTCCATTGACGTCAATGGGTGGAGTATTTA
CGGTAAACTGCCCACTTGGCAGTACATCAAGTGTATCATATGCCAAGTACGCCCCCTATTGACGTCAATG
ACGGTAAATGGCCCGCCTGGCATTGTGCCCAGTACATGACCTTATGGGACTTTCCTACTTGGCAGTACAT
CTACGTATTAGTCATCGCTATTACCATGGTCGAGGTGAGCCCCACGTTCTGCTTCACTCTCCCCATCTCC
CCCCCCTCCCCACCCCCAATTTTGTATTTATTTATTTTTTAATTATTTTGTGCAGCGATGGGGGCGGGGG
GGGGGGGGGGGGGGGCGCCGGGGGGGGGGGGGGGGGGGGGGGGGGGGGGGGGGGGGGGGGGGGGGGGGGG
GGGGGGGGCCCCCCGGGGGGGGGGGGCCCCCAAAGTTTTCTTTTTTTGGGGGGGGGGGGGGGGGGGGGGC
CCCAAAAAAAAAAAAGCGCCGCGGGGGGGGGAGTCGCTGCGCGCTGCCTTCGCCCCGTGCCCCGCTCCGC
CGCCGCCTCGCGCCGCCCGCCCCGGCTCTGACTGACCGCGTTACTCCCACAGGTGAGCGGGCGGGACGGC
CCTTCTCCTCCGGGCTGTAATTAGCTGAGCAAGAGGTAAGGGTTTAAGGGATGGTTGGTTGGTGGGGTAT
TAATGTTTAATTACCTGGAGCACCTGCCTGAAATCACTTTTTTTCAGGTTGGACCGGTGCCACCATGGAC
TATAAGGACCACGACGGAGACTACAAGGATCATGATATTGATTACAAAGACGATGACGATAAGATGGCCC
CAAAGAAGAAGCGGAAGGTCGGTATCCACGGAGTCCCAGCAGCCGACAAGAAGTACAGCATCGGCCTGGA
CATCGGCACCAACTCTGTGGGCTGGGCCGTGATCACCGACGAGTACAAGGTGCCCAGCAAGAAATTCAAG
GTGCTGGGCAACACCGACCGGCACAGCATCAAGAAGAACCTGATCGGAGCCCTGCTGTTCGACAGCGGCG
AAACAGCCGAGGCCACCCGGCTGAAGAGAACCGCCAGAAGAAGATACACCAGACGGAAGAACCGGATCTG
CTATCTGCAAGAGATCTTCAGCAACGAGATGGCCAAGGTGGACGACAGCTTCTTCCACAGACTGGAAGAG
TCCTTCCTGGTGGAAGAGGATAAGAAGCACGAGCGGCACCCCATCTTCGGCAACATCGTGGACGAGGTGG
CCTACCACGAGAAGTACCCCACCATCTACCACCTGAGAAAGAAACTGGTGGACAGCACCGACAAGGCCGA
CCTGCGGCTGATCTATCTGGCCCTGGCCCACATGATCAAGTTCCGGGGCCACTTCCTGATCGAGGGCGAC
CTGAACCCCGACAACAGCGACGTGGACAAGCTGTTCATCCAGCTGGTGCAGACCTACAACCAGCTGTTCG
AGGAAAACCCCATCAACGCCAGCGGCGTGGACGCCAAGGCCATCCTGTCTGCCAGACTGAGCAAGAGCAG
ACGGCTGGAAAATCTGATCGCCCAGCTGCCCGGCGAGAAGAAGAATGGCCTGTTCGGAAACCTGATTGCC
CTGAGCCTGGGCCTGACCCCCAACTTCAAGAGCAACTTCGACCTGGCCGAGGATGCCAAACTGCAGCTGA
GCAAGGACACCTACGACGACGACCTGGACAACCTGCTGGCCCAGATCGGCGACCAGTACGCCGACCTGTT
TCTGGCCGCCAAGAACCTGTCCGACGCCATCCTGCTGAGCGACATCCTGAGAGTGAACACCGAGATCACC
AAGGCCCCCCTGAGCGCCTCTATGATCAAGAGATACGACGAGCACCACCAGGACCTGACCCTGCTGAAAG
CTCTCGTGCGGCAGCAGCTGCCTGAGAAGTACAAAGAGATTTTCTTCGACCAGAGCAAGAACGGCTACGC
CGGCTACATTGACGGCGGAGCCAGCCAGGAAGAGTTCTACAAGTTCATCAAGCCCATCCTGGAAAAGATG
GACGGCACCGAGGAACTGCTCGTGAAGCTGAACAGAGAGGACCTGCTGCGGAAGCAGCGGACCTTCGACA
ACGGCAGCATCCCCCACCAGATCCACCTGGGAGAGCTGCACGCCATTCTGCGGCGGCAGGAAGATTTTTA
CCCATTCCTGAAGGACAACCGGGAAAAGATCGAGAAGATCCTGACCTTCCGCATCCCCTACTACGTGGGC
CCTCTGGCCAGGGGAAACAGCAGATTCGCCTGGATGACCAGAAAGAGCGAGGAAACCATCACCCCCTGGA
ACTTCGAGGAAGTGGTGGACAAGGGCGCTTCCGCCCAGAGCTTCATCGAGCGGATGACCAACTTCGATAA
GAACCTGCCCAACGAGAAGGTGCTGCCCAAGCACAGCCTGCTGTACGAGTACTTCACCGTGTATAACGAG
CTGACCAAAGTGAAATACGTGACCGAGGGAATGAGAAAGCCCGCCTTCCTGAGCGGCGAGCAGAAAAAGG
CCATCGTGGACCTGCTGTTCAAGACCAACCGGAAAGTGACCGTGAAGCAGCTGAAAGAGGACTACTTCAA
GAAAATCGAGTGCTTCGACTCCGTGGAAATCTCCGGCGTGGAAGATCGGTTCAACGCCTCCCTGGGCACA
TACCACGATCTGCTGAAAATTATCAAGGACAAGGACTTCCTGGACAATGAGGAAAACGAGGACATTCTGG
AAGATATCGTGCTGACCCTGACACTGTTTGAGGACAGAGAGATGATCGAGGAACGGCTGAAAACCTATGC
CCACCTGTTCGACGACAAAGTGATGAAGCAGCTGAAGCGGCGGAGATACACCGGCTGGGGCAGGCTGAGC
CGGAAGCTGATCAACGGCATCCGGGACAAGCAGTCCGGCAAGACAATCCTGGATTTCCTGAAGTCCGACG
GCTTCGCCAACAGAAACTTCATGCAGCTGATCCACGACGACAGCCTGACCTTTAAAGAGGACATCCAGAA
AGCCCAGGTGTCCGGCCAGGGCGATAGCCTGCACGAGCACATTGCCAATCTGGCCGGCAGCCCCGCCATT
AAGAAGGGCATCCTGCAGACAGTGAAGGTGGTGGACGAGCTCGTGAAAGTGATGGGCCGGCACAAGCCCG
AGAACATCGTGATCGAAATGGCCAGAGAGAACCAGACCACCCAGAAGGGACAGAAGAACAGCCGCGAGAG
AATGAAGCGGATCGAAGAGGGCATCAAAGAGCTGGGCAGCCAGATCCTGAAAGAACACCCCGTGGAAAAC
ACCCAGCTGCAGAACGAGAAGCTGTACCTGTACTACCTGCAGAATGGGCGGGATATGTACGTGGACCAGG
AACTGGACATCAACCGGCTGTCCGACTACGATGTGGACCATATCGTGCCTCAGAGCTTTCTGAAGGACGA
CTCCATCGACAACAAGGTGCTGACCAGAAGCGACAAGAACCGGGGCAAGAGCGACAACGTGCCCTCCGAA
GAGGTCGTGAAGAAGATGAAGAACTACTGGCGGCAGCTGCTGAACGCCAAGCTGATTACCCAGAGAAAGT
TCGACAATCTGACCAAGGCCGAGAGAGGCGGCCTGAGCGAACTGGATAAGGCCGGCTTCATCAAGAGACA
GCTGGTGGAAACCCGGCAGATCACAAAGCACGTGGCACAGATCCTGGACTCCCGGATGAACACTAAGTAC
GACGAGAATGACAAGCTGATCCGGGAAGTGAAAGTGATCACCCTGAAGTCCAAGCTGGTGTCCGATTTCC
GGAAGGATTTCCAGTTTTACAAAGTGCGCGAGATCAACAACTACCACCACGCCCACGACGCCTACCTGAA
CGCCGTCGTGGGAACCGCCCTGATCAAAAAGTACCCTAAGCTGGAAAGCGAGTTCGTGTACGGCGACTAC
AAGGTGTACGACGTGCGGAAGATGATCGCCAAGAGCGAGCAGGAAATCGGCAAGGCTACCGCCAAGTACT
TCTTCTACAGCAACATCATGAACTTTTTCAAGACCGAGATTACCCTGGCCAACGGCGAGATCCGGAAGCG
GCCTCTGATCGAGACAAACGGCGAAACCGGGGAGATCGTGTGGGATAAGGGCCGGGATTTTGCCACCGTG
CGGAAAGTGCTGAGCATGCCCCAAGTGAATATCGTGAAAAAGACCGAGGTGCAGACAGGCGGCTTCAGCA
AAGAGTCTATCCTGCCCAAGAGGAACAGCGATAAGCTGATCGCCAGAAAGAAGGACTGGGACCCTAAGAA
GTACGGCGGCTTCGACAGCCCCACCGTGGCCTATTCTGTGCTGGTGGTGGCCAAAGTGGAAAAGGGCAAG
TCCAAGAAACTGAAGAGTGTGAAAGAGCTGCTGGGGATCACCATCATGGAAAGAAGCAGCTTCGAGAAGA
ATCCCATCGACTTTCTGGAAGCCAAGGGCTACAAAGAAGTGAAAAAGGACCTGATCATCAAGCTGCCTAA
GTACTCCCTGTTCGAGCTGGAAAACGGCCGGAAGAGAATGCTGGCCTCTGCCGGCGAACTGCAGAAGGGA
AACGAACTGGCCCTGCCCTCCAAATATGTGAACTTCCTGTACCTGGCCAGCCACTATGAGAAGCTGAAGG
GCTCCCCCGAGGATAATGAGCAGAAACAGCTGTTTGTGGAACAGCACAAGCACTACCTGGACGAGATCAT
CGAGCAGATCAGCGAGTTCTCCAAGAGAGTGATCCTGGCCGACGCTAATCTGGACAAAGTGCTGTCCGCC
TACAACAAGCACCGGGATAAGCCCATCAGAGAGCAGGCCGAGAATATCATCCACCTGTTTACCCTGACCA
ATCTGGGAGCCCCTGCCGCCTTCAAGTACTTTGACACCACCATCGACCGGAAGAGGTACACCAGCACCAA
AGAGGTGCTGGACGCCACCCTGATCCACCAGAGCATCACCGGCCTGTACGAGACACGGATCGACCTGTCT
CAGCTGGGAGGCGACAAAAGGCCGGCGGCCACGAAAAAGGCCGGCCAGGCAAAAAAGAAAAAGGAATTCG
GCAGTGGAGAGGGCAGAGGAAGTCTGCTAACATGCGGTGACGTCGAGGAGAATCCTGGCCCAATGACCGA
GTACAAGCCCACGGTGCGCCTCGCCACCCGCGACGACGTCCCCAGGGCCGTACGCACCCTCGCCGCCGCG
TTCGCCGACTACCCCGCCACGCGCCACACCGTCGATCCGGACCGCCACATCGAGCGGGTCACCGAGCTGC
AAGAACTCTTCCTCACGCGCGTCGGGCTCGACATCGGCAAGGTGTGGGTCGCGGACGACGGCGCCGCGGT
GGCGGTCTGGACCACGCCGGAGAGCGTCGAAGCGGGGGCGGTGTTCGCCGAGATCGGCCCGCGCATGGCC
GAGTTGAGCGGTTCCCGGCTGGCCGCGCAGCAACAGATGGAAGGCCTCCTGGCGCCGCACCGGCCCAAGG
AGCCCGCGTGGTTCCTGGCCACCGTCGGAGTCTCGCCCGACCACCAGGGCAAGGGTCTGGGCAGCGCCGT
CGTGCTCCCCGGAGTGGAGGCGGCCGAGCGCGCCGGGGTGCCCGCCTTCCTGGAGACCTCCGCGCCCCGC
AACCTCCCCTTCTACGAGCGGCTCGGCTTCACCGTCACCGCCGACGTCGAGGTGCCCGAAGGACCGCGCA
CCTGGTGCATGACCCGCAAGCCCGGTGCCTGAGAATTCTAACTAGAGCTCGCTGATCAGCCTCGACTGTG
CCTTCTAGTTGCCAGCCATCTGTTGTTTGCCCCTCCCCCGTGCCTTCCTTGACCCTGGAAGGTGCCACTC
CCACTGTCCTTTCCTAATAAAATGAGGAAATTGCATCGCATTGTCTGAGTAGGTGTCATTCTATTCTGGG
GGGTGGGGTGGGGCAGGACAGCAAGGGGGAGGATTGGGAAGAGAATAGCAGGCATGCTGGGGAGCGGCCG
CAGGAACCCCTAGTGATGGAGTTGGCCACTCCCTCTCTGCGCGCTCGCTCGCTCACTGAGGCCGGGCGAC
CAAAGGTCGCCCGACGCCCGGGCTTTGCCCGGGCGGCCTCAGTGAGCGAGCGAGCGCGCAGCTGCCTGCA
GGGGCGCCTGATGCGGTATTTTCTCCTTACGCATCTGTGCGGTATTTCACACCGCATA
[95 nt withheld, positions 6639-6733]
T
[46 nt withheld, positions 6735-6780]
C
[141 nt withheld, positions 6782-6922]
CCTTTGACGTTGGAGTCCACGTTCTTT
[37 nt withheld, positions 6950-6986]
ACTCTATCTCGGGCTATTCTTTTGATTTATAAGGGATTTTGCCGATTTCGGTCTATTGGTTAAAAAATGA
GCTGATTTAACAAAAATTTAACGCGAATTTTAACAAAATATTAACGTTTACAATTTTATGGTGCACTCTC
AGTACAATCTGCTCTGATGCCGCATAGTTAAGCCAGCCCCGACACCCGCCAACACCCGCTGACGCGCCCT
GACGGGCTTGTCTGCTCCCGGCATCCGCTTACAGACAAGCTGTGACCGTCTCCGGGAGCTGCATGTGTCA
GAGGTTTTCACCGTCATCACCGAAACGCGCGAGACGAAAGGGCCTCGTGATACGCCTATTTTTATAGGTT
AATGTCATGATAATAATGGTTTCTTAGACGTCAGGTGGCACTTTTCGGGGAAATGTGCGCGGAACCCCTA
TTTGTTTATTTTTCTAAATACATTCAAATATGTATCCGCTCATGAGACAATAACCCTGATAAATGCTTCA
ATAATATTGAAAAAGGAAGAGTATGAGTATTCAACATTTCCGTGTCGCCCTTATTCCCTTTTTTGCGGCA
TTTTGCCTTCCTGTTTTTGCTCACCCAGAAACGCTGGTGAAAGTAAAAGATGCTGAAGATCAGTTGGGTG
CACGAGTGGGTTACATCGAACTGGATCTCAACAGCGGTAAGATCCTTGAGAGTTTTCGCCCCGAAGAACG
TTTTCCAATGATGAGCACTTTTAAAGTTCTGCTATGTGGCGCGGTATTATCCCGTATTGACGCCGGGCAA
GAGCAACTCGGTCGCCGCATACACTATTCTCAGAATGACTTGGTTGAGTACTCACCAGTCACAGAAAAGC
ATCTTACGGATGGCATGACAGTAAGAGAATTATGCAGTGCTGCCATAACCATGAGTGATAACACTGCGGC
CAACTTACTTCTGACAACGATCGGAGGACCGAAGGAGCTAACCGCTTTTTTGCACAACATGGGGGATCAT
GTAACTCGCCTTGATCGTTGGGAACCGGAGCTGAATGAAGCCATACCAAACGACGAGCGTGACACCACGA
TGCCTGTAGCAATGGCAACAACGTTGCGCAAACTATTAACTGGCGAACTACTTACTCTAGCTTCCCGGCA
ACAATTAATAGACTGGATGGAGGCGGATAAAGTTGCAGGACCACTTCTGCGCTCGGCCCTTCCGGCTGGC
TGGTTTATTGCTGATAAATCTGGAGCCGGTGAGCGTGGAAGCCGCGGTATCATTGCAGCACTGGGGCCAG
ATGGTAAGCCCTCCCGTATCGTAGTTATCTACACGACGGGGAGTCAGGCAACTATGGATGAACGAAATAG
ACAGATCGCTGAGATAGGTGCCTCACTGATTAAGCATTGGTAACTGTCAGACCAAGTTTACTCATATATA
CTTTAGATTGATTTAAAACTTCATTTTTAATTTAAAAGGATCTAGGTGAAGATCCTTTTTGATAATCTCA
TGACCAAAATCCCTTAACGTGAGTTTTCGTTCCACTGAGCGTCAGACCCCGTAGAAAAGATCAAAGGATC
TTCTTGAGATCCTTTTTTTCTGCGCGTAATCTGCTGCTTGCAAACAAAAAAACCACCGCTACCAGCGGTG
GTTTGTTTGCCGGATCAAGAGCTACCAACTCTTTTTCCGAAGGTAACTGGCTTCAGCAGAGCGCAGATAC
CAAATACTGTTCTTCTAGTGTAGCCGTAGTTAGGCCACCACTTCAAGAACTCTGTAGCACCGCCTACATA
CCTCGCTCTGCTAATCCTGTTACCAGTGGCTGCTGCCAGTGGCGATAAGTCGTGTCTTACCGGGTTGGAC
TCAAGACGATAGTTACCGGATAAGGCGCAGCGGTCGGGCTGAACGGGGGGTTCGTGCACACAGCCCAGCT
TGGAGCGAACGACCTACACCGAACTGAGATACCTACAGCGTGAGCTATGAGAAAGCGCCACGCTTCCCGA
AGGGAGAAAGGCGGACAGGTATCCGGTAAGCGGCAGGGTCGGAACAGGAGAGCGCACGAGGGAGCTTCCA
GGGGGAAACGCCTGGTATCTTTATAGTCCTGTCGGGTTTCGCCACCTCTGACTTGAGCGTCGATTTTTGT
GATGCTCGTCAGGGGGGCGGAGCCTATGGAAAAACGCCAGCAACGCGGCCTTTTTACGGTTCCTGGCCTT
TTGCTGGCCTTTTGCTCACATGT
